>Addgene plasmid #202953 | Salsa-BC112-P2B4 | addgene full sequence | sequence record 421316 | Addgene NGS Result
AGCGCCCAATACGCAAACCGCCTCTCCCCGCGCGTTGGCCGATTCATTAATGCAGTCGAGGGATCTCCAT
AAGAGAAGAGGGACAGCTATGACTGGGAGTAGTCAGGAGAGGAGGAAAAATCTGGCTAGTAAAACATGTA
AGGAAAATTTTAGGGATGTTAAAGAAAAAAATAACACAAAACAAAATATAAAAAAAATCTAACCTCAAGT
CAAGGCTTTTCTATGGAATAAGGAATGGACAGCAGGGGGCTGTTTCATATACTGATGACCTCTTTATAGC
CAACCTTTGTTCATGGCAGCCAGCATATGGGCATATGTTGCCAAACTCTAAACCAAATACTCATTCTGAT
GTTTTAAATGATTTGCCCTCCCATATGTCCTTCCGAGTGAGAGACACAAAAAATTCCAACACACTATTGC
AATGAAAATAAATTTCCTTTATTAGCCAGAAGTCAGATGCTCAAGGGGCTTCATGATGTCCCCATAATTT
TTGGCAGAGGGAAAAAGATCGATCTCAGTGGTATTTGTGAGCCAGGGCATTGGCCACACCAGCCACCACC
TTCTGATAGGCAGCCTGCACCTGAGGAGTGAATTCTTTGCCAAAATGATGAGACAGCACAACAACCAGCA
CGTTGCCCAGGAGCTGTAGGAAAGAGAAGAAGGCATGAACATGGTTAGCAGAGGGGCCCGGTTTGGACTC
AGAGTATTTTATCCTCATCTCAAACAGTGTATATCATTGTAACCATAAAGAGAAAGGCAGGATGATGACC
AGGGTGTAGTTGTTTCTACCAATAAGAATATTTCCACGCCAGCCAGAATTTATATGCAGAAATATTCTAC
CTTATCATTTAATTATAACAATTGTTCTCTAAAACTGTGCTGAAGTACAATATAATATACCCTGATTGCC
TTGAAAAAAAAGTGATTAGAGAAAGTACTTACAATCTGACAAATAAACAAAAGTGAATTTAAAAATTCGT
TACAAATGCAAGCTAAAGTTTAACGAAAAAGTTACAGAAAATGAAAAGAAAATAAGAGGAGACAATGGTT
GTCAACAGAGTAGAAAGTGAAAGAAACAAAATTATCATGAGGGTCCATGGTGATACAAGGGACATCTTCC
CATTCTAAACAACACCCTGAAAACTTTGCCCCCTCCATATAACATGAATTTTACAATAGCGAAAAAGAAA
GAACAATCAAGGGTCCCCAAACTCACCCTGAAGTTCTCAGCTCTAGAGATATCGTCGAGGCCGCGCTAGC
GTTTAAACTGTCGACCTTAATTAAGAGATCTGCTCGAGGCGCGTCAGCTGACTAGAGGATCCCCGGGTAC
CGAGCTCGAATTCGGGGCCGCGGAGGCTGGATCGGTCCCGGTGTCTTCTATGGAGGTCAAAACAGCGTGG
ATGGCGTCTCCAGGCGATCTGACGGTTCACTAAACGAGCTCTGCTTATATAGGCCTCCCACCGTACACGC
CTACCTCGACCCGGGTACCGAGCTCGACTTTCACTTTTCTCTATCACTGATAGGGAGTGGTAAACTCGAC
TTTCACTTTTCTCTATCACTGATAGGGAGTGGTAAACTCGACTTTCACTTTTCTCTATCACTGATAGGGA
GTGGTAAACTCGACTTTCACTTTTCTCTATCACTGATAGGGAGTGGTAAACTCGACTTTCACTTTTCTCT
ATCACTGATAGGGAGTGGTAAACTCGACCTATATAAGCAGAGCTCGTTTAGTGAACCGTCAGATCGCCTG
GAGACGCCATCCACGCTGTTTTGACCTCCATAGAAGACACCGGGACCGATCCAGCCTCCGCGGCCCCGAA
TTCCTGCAGCGGCCGCTCTAGAACTAGTGGATCCCCGCGGATGGTGAGCAAGGGCGAGGAGCTGTTCACC
GGGGTGGTGCCCATCCTGGTCGAGCTGGACGGCGACGTAAACGGCCACAAGTTCAGCGTGTCCGGCGAGG
GCGAGGGCGATGCCACCTACGGCAAGCTGACCCTGAAGTTCATCTGCACCACCGGCAAGCTGCCCGTGCC
CTGGCCCACCCTCGTGACCACCCTGACCTACGGCGTGCAGTGCTTCAGCCGCTACCCCGACCACATGAAG
CAGCACGACTTCTTCAAGTCCGCCATGCCCGAAGGCTACGTCCAGGAGCGCACCATCTTCTTCAAGGACG
ACGGCAACTACAAGACCCGCGCCGAGGTGAAGTTCGAGGGCGACACCCTGGTGAACCGCATCGAGCTGAA
GGGCATCGACTTCAAGGAGGACGGCAACATCCTGGGGCACAAGCTGGAGTACAACTACAACAGCCACAAC
GTCTATATCATGGCCGACAAGCAGAAGAACGGCATCAAGGTGAACTTCAAGATCCGCCACAACATCGAGG
ACGGCAGCGTGCAGCTCGCCGACCACTACCAGCAGAACACCCCCATCGGCGACGGCCCCGTGCTGCTGCC
CGACAACCACTACCTGAGCACCCAGTCCGCCCTGAGCAAAGACCCCAACGAGAAGCGCGATCACATGGTC
CTGCTGGAGTTCGTGACCGCCGCCGGGATCACTCTCGGCATGGACGAGCTGTACAAGTAATCCCGGGGTT
GAATTCGATATCAAGCTTGTCGACCTAGTTCTAGAGGATCCAGACATGATAAGATACATTGATGAGTTTG
GACAAACCACAACTAGAATGCAGTGAAAAAAATGCTTTATTTGTGAAATTTGTGATGCTATTGCTTTATT
TGTAACCATTATAAGCTGCAATAAACAAGTTAACAACAACAATTGCATTCATTTTATGTTTCAGGTTCAG
GGGGAGGTGTGGGAGGTTTTTTAAAGCAAGTAAAACCTCTACAAATGTGGTATGGCTGATTATGATCCTG
CAAGCCTCGTCGTCCTGGCCGGACCACGCTATCTGTGCAAGGTCCCCGGCCCCGGACGCGCGCTCCATGA
GCAGAGCGCCCGCCGCCGAGGCGAAGACTCGGGCGGCGCCCTGCCCGTCCCACCAGGTCAACAGGCGGTA
ACCGGCCTCTTCATCGGGAATGCGCGCGACCTTCAGCATCGCCGGCATGTCCCCCTGGCGGACGGGAAGT
ATCCAGCTCGACCAAGCTGGCCGCGTCGAGTGAAGACGAAAGGGCCTCGTGATACGCCTATTTTTATAGG
TTAATGTCATGATAATAATGGTTTCTTAGACGTCAGGTGGCACTTTTCGGGGAAATGTGCGCGGAACCCC
TATTTGTTTATTTTTCTAAATACATTCAAATATGTATCCGCTCATGAGACAATAACCCTGATAAATGCTT
CAATAATATTGAAAAAGGAAGAGTATGAGTATTCAACATTTCCGTGTCGCCCTTATTCCCTTTTTTGCGG
CATTTTGCCTTCCTGTTTTTGCTCACCCAGAAACGCTGGTGAAAGTAAAAGATGCTGAAGATCAGTTGGG
TGCACGAGTGGGTTACATCGAACTGGATCTCAACAGCGGTAAGATCCTTGAGAGTTTTCGCCCCGAAGAA
CGTTTTCCAATGATGAGCACTTTTAAAGTTCTGCTATGTGGCGCGGTATTATCCCGTGTTGACGCCGGGC
AAGAGCAACTCGGTCGCCGCATACACTATTCTCAGAATGACTTGGTTGAGTACTCACCAGTCACAGAAAA
GCATCTTACGGATGGCATGACAGTAAGAGAATTATGCAGTGCTGCCATAACCATGAGTGATAACACTGCG
GCCAACTTACTTCTGACAACGATCGGAGGACCGAAGGAGCTAACCGCTTTTTTGCACAACATGGGGGATC
ATGTAACTCGCCTTGATCGTTGGGAACCGGAGCTGAATGAAGCCATACCAAACGACGAGCGTGACACCAC
GATGCCTGTAGCAATGGCAACAACGTTGCGCAAACTATTAACTGGCGAACTACTTACTCTAGCTTCCCGG
CAACAATTAATAGACTGGATGGAGGCGGATAAAGTTGCAGGACCACTTCTGCGCTCGGCCCTTCCGGCTG
GCTGGTTTATTGCTGATAAATCTGGAGCCGGTGAGCGTGGGTCTCGCGGTATCATTGCAGCACTGGGGCC
AGATGGTAAGCCCTCCCGTATCGTAGTTATCTACACGACGGGGAGTCAGGCAACTATGGATGAACGAAAT
AGACAGATCGCTGAGATAGGTGCCTCACTGATTAAGCATTGGTAACTGTCAGACCAAGTTTACTCATATA
TACTTTAGATTGATTTAAAACTTCATTTTTAATTTAAAAGGATCTAGGTGAAGATCCTTTTTGATAATCT
CATGACCAAAATCCCTTAACGTGAGTTTTCGTTCCACTGAGCGTCAGACCCCGTAGAAAAGATCAAAGGA
TCTTCTTGAGATCCTTTTTTTCTGCGCGTAATCTGCTGCTTGCAAACAAAAAAACCACCGCTACCAGCGG
TGGTTTGTTTGCCGGATCAAGAGCTACCAACTCTTTTTCCGAAGGTAACTGGCTTCAGCAGAGCGCAGAT
ACCAAATACTGTTCTTCTAGTGTAGCCGTAGTTAGGCCACCACTTCAAGAACTCTGTAGCACCGCCTACA
TACCTCGCTCTGCTAATCCTGTTACCAGTGGCTGCTGCCAGTGGCGATAAGTCGTGTCTTACCGGGTTGG
ACTCAAGACGATAGTTACCGGATAAGGCGCAGCGGTCGGGCTGAACGGGGGGTTCGTGCACACAGCCCAG
CTTGGAGCGAACGACCTACACCGAACTGAGATACCTACAGCGTGAGCTATGAGAAAGCGCCACGCTTCCC
GAAGGGAGAAAGGCGGACAGGTATCCGGTAAGCGGCAGGGTCGGAACAGGAGAGCGCACGAGGGAGCTTC
CAGGGGGAAACGCCTGGTATCTTTATAGTCCTGTCGGGTTTCGCCACCTCTGACTTGAGCGTCGATTTTT
GTGATGCTCGTCAGGGGGGCGGAGCCTATGGAAAAACGCCAGCAACGCGGCCTTTTTACGGTTCCTGGCC
TTTTGCTGGCCTTTTGCTCACATGTTCTTTCCTGCGTTATCCCCTGATTCTGTGGATAACCGTATTACCG
CCTTTGAGTGAGCTGATACCGCTCGCCGCAGCCGAACGACCGAGCGCAGCGAGTCAGTGAGCGAGGAAGC
GGAAG
Features (pLannotate 1.2.2; 17 found; start..end, strand, type, name):
      2..55      +  CDS            lacI (fragment): lac repressor; lacI; The lac repressor binds to the lac operator to inhibit transcription in E. coli. This inhibition can be relieved by adding lactose or isopropyl-β-D-thiogalactopyranoside (IPTG).
    388..443     -  polyA_signal   β-globin poly(A) signal: rabbit β-globin polyadenylation signal (Gil and Proudfoot, 1987)
    518..640     -  CDS            HBB: HBB_COLGU - Experimental evidence at transcript level: Swiss-Prot protein existence level 2. Involved in oxygen transport from the lung to the various peripheral tissues. From Colobus guereza (Mantled guereza) (Eastern black-and-white colobus monkey).
    644..1216    -  intron         β-globin intron: intron from rabbit β-globin gene
   1312..1343    -  misc_feature   MCS (fragment): pUC18/19 multiple cloning site
   1437..1475    -  promoter       minimal CMV promoter: human cytomegalovirus (CMV) immediate early promoter
   1493..1708    -  protein_bind   tetracycline response element (fragment): contains seven copies of the tetracycline operator tetO tetracycline repressor TetR
   1708..1753    +  promoter       TRE3GV promoter (fragment): 3rd-generation Tet-responsive promoter that can be activated by binding of Tet-On® 3G, optimized for retroviral and lentiviral vectors
   1829..1856    +  misc_feature   MCS (fragment): pBluescript multiple cloning site
   1861..2580    +  CDS            EGFP: the original enhanced GFP (Yang et al., 1996) mammalian codon-optimized
   2591..2613    +  misc_feature   MCS (fragment): pBluescript multiple cloning site
   2627..2761    -  polyA_signal   SV40 poly(A) signal: SV40 polyadenylation signal
   2784..2867    -  CDS            large T antigen (fragment): large T antigen from SV40 (simian virus 40)
   2861..3091    -  CDS            str (fragment): STR_KLEPN - Protein inferred from homology: Swiss-Prot protein existence level 3. The aminoglycoside phosphotransferases achieve inactivation of their antibiotic substrates by phosphorylation. From Klebsiella pneumoniae.
   3210..3314    +  promoter       AmpR promoter: bla
   3315..4175    +  CDS            AmpR: β-lactamase; bla; confers resistance to ampicillin, carbenicillin, and related antibiotics
   4346..4934    +  rep_origin     ori: high-copy-number ColE1/pMB1/pBR322/pUC origin of replication
