[The description below was written by a language model from this plasmid's Addgene catalogue record and pLannotate feature annotations shown in this document.]
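Description:
Salsa-BC112-P2B4 is a 5.1 kb mammalian expression plasmid built on the pCER206 backbone that serves as one member of a set of barcoded reporter plasmids for PRESTO-Salsa, a highly multiplexed screening approach for GPCR bioactivity. It is propagated in E. coli as a high-copy plasmid through a ColE1/pUC-type origin and is selected with ampicillin via the β-lactamase gene and its native promoter. No mammalian selection marker is annotated, which is consistent with transient use, although the record does not say so explicitly.

The payload is a roughly 730 bp synthetic insert, EGFP/BC112, cloned between BsrGI and HindIII sites and placed under a tetracycline response element. The feature table shows what looks like a bidirectional Tet-responsive core: tetO repeats flanked on one side by a TRE3G-type promoter fragment that drives mammalian codon-optimized EGFP, followed by an SV40 polyadenylation signal, and on the other side by a minimal CMV promoter facing a multiple cloning site fragment, a rabbit β-globin intron and a β-globin poly(A) signal. No coding sequence is annotated in that second arm. The barcode BC112 itself is not annotated; given the cloning sites and insert size it presumably lies just downstream of the EGFP coding region, so that it is included in the transcript. In such a design, a tetracycline-controlled transactivator released or supplied on receptor activation would induce the TRE, and the transcribed barcode identifies which receptor well or cell population responded, allowing many receptors to be pooled and read out by sequencing. Short lacI, SV40 large T and streptomycin-phosphotransferase fragments appear to be backbone remnants.
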