Addgene plasmid #202953: Salsa-BC112-P2B4
Purpose: Expression of barcoded reporter plasmid for PRESTO-Salsa; EGFP/BC112
Depositing lab: Noah Palm. Depositing organization: Yale University. Publication: Highly multiplexed bioactivity screening reveals human and microbiota metabolome-GPCRome interactions. Chen H, Rosen CE, Gonzalez-Hernandez JA, Song D, Potempa J, Ring AM, Palm NW. Cell. 2023 Jul 6;186(14):3095-3110.e19. doi: 10.1016/j.cell.2023.05.024. Epub 2023 Jun 14. PubMed 37321219.
Backbone
  Vector backbone: pCER206
  Vector type: Mammalian Expression
Growth in bacteria
  Bacterial resistance: Ampicillin, 100 μg/mL
  Growth temperature: 37°C
  Growth strain: DH5alpha
  Copy number: High Copy
Gene/Insert
  Gene/Insert name: EGFP/BC112
  Species: Synthetic
  Insert size (bp): 730
  Promoter: Tet Response Element (TRE)
  Cloning method: Restriction Enzyme; 5′ cloning site BsrGI (not destroyed); 3′ cloning site HindIII (not destroyed)
  Sequencing primers: 5′ Custom primer (GAAGCGCGATCACATGG)
Terms and licenses: Academic/Nonprofit Terms; Industry Terms: Not Available to Industry
How to cite: Salsa-BC112-P2B4 was a gift from Noah Palm (Addgene plasmid # 202953 ; http://n2t.net/addgene:202953 ; RRID:Addgene_202953)
