>Addgene plasmid #202953 | Salsa-BC112-P2B4 | depositor partial sequence | sequence record 393826 | BC112
TCCCGGGGTT
